Addgene plasmid #32225: LHP1481 - TOPO-ProteinA
Depositing lab: Linda Hicke. Depositing organization: Northwestern University.
Backbone
  Vector backbone: TOPO
  Backbone manufacturer: Invitrogen
  Vector type: Cloning
Growth in bacteria
  Bacterial resistance: Ampicillin and Kanamycin, 100 & 50 μg/mL
  Growth temperature: 37°C
  Growth strain: DH5alpha
  Copy number: High Copy
Gene/Insert
  Gene/Insert name: Protein A
  Species: Staphylococcus aureus
  Promoter: P-lac
  Cloning method: TOPO Cloning
  Sequencing primers: 5′ M13 reverse; 3′ M13 forward
Terms and licenses: Academic/Nonprofit Terms; Industry Terms: Not Available to Industry
How to cite: LHP1481 - TOPO-ProteinA was a gift from Linda Hicke (Addgene plasmid # 32225 ; http://n2t.net/addgene:32225 ; RRID:Addgene_32225)
