[The description below was written by a language model from this plasmid's Addgene catalogue record.]
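Description:
LHP1481 - TOPO-ProteinA is a bacterial cloning plasmid built on a commercial Invitrogen TOPO vector, into which a Protein A sequence from Staphylococcus aureus was inserted by TOPO cloning, the topoisomerase-mediated ligation method typically used to capture PCR products without restriction digestion. It is maintained in E. coli as a high-copy plasmid and carries dual selection, conferring resistance to both ampicillin and kanamycin. The record does not name the specific TOPO vector variant or the origin of replication, and no feature table or size information is provided.

The insert sits downstream of the lac promoter (P-lac), the arrangement standard in TOPO cloning vectors, where the cloning site lies within the lac region and is flanked by M13 forward and reverse primer sites; these are the sites listed for sequencing across the insert from either end. Protein A is a staphylococcal cell-wall protein that binds the Fc region of immunoglobulins, and its IgG-binding domains are widely used as an affinity tag for purification and detection of fusion proteins. The record does not state whether the insert is the full-length gene or only a fragment of it, nor its orientation relative to the promoter. It also lists no additional tags, fusions or mutations.

Given its classification as a cloning vector, the plasmid most plausibly serves as a sequence-verified source of Protein A coding sequence, used as a PCR template or for subcloning into other constructs, rather than as an expression vector in its own right. The record itself does not describe a specific intended application.
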