>Addgene plasmid #32225 | LHP1481 - TOPO-ProteinA | addgene partial sequence | sequence record 38142 | M13rev
CGAGCTCGGATCCACTAGTAACGGCCGCCAGTGTGCTGGAATTCGCCCTTCCCAATGCGGCCGCCGGTTG
ACTTCCCCGCGGAATTCGCGTCTACTTTCGGCGCCTGAGCACCATTTAGCTTTTTAGCTTCTGCTAAAAG
GTTAGCGCTTTGGCTTGGGTCATCTTTTAAACTTTGGATGAAGGCGTTTCGTTGTTCTTCGTTTAAGTTA
GGTAAATGTAAGATCTCATAGAACGCGTTTTGTTGTTCTTTGTTGAATTTGTTGTCTACTTTCGGCGCCT
GAGCATCATTTAGCTTTTTAGCTTCTGCTAAAAGGTTAGCGCTTTGGCTTGGGTCATCTTTTAAACTTTG
GATGAAGGCGTTTCGTTGTTCTTCGTTTAAGTTAGGTAAATGTAAGATCTCATAGAACGCGTTTTGTTGT
TCTTTGTTGAATTTGTTGTCCACGGCTTCATCGTGTTGCGCAAGAGCCGCGGTTTTGCGGCCGCATTGGG
AAGGGCGAATTCTGCAGATATCCATCACACTGGCGGCCGCTCGAGCATGCATCTAGAGGGCCCAATTCGC
CCTATAGTGAGTCGTATTACAATTCACTGGCCGTCGTTTTACAACGTCGTGACTGGGAAAACCCTGGCGT
TACCCAACTTAATCGCCTTGCAGCACATCCCCCTTTCGCCAGCTGGCGTAATAGCGAAGAGGCCCGCACC
GATCGCCCTTCCCAACAGTTGCGCAGCCTGAATGGCGAATGGACGCGCCCTGTAGCGGCGCATTAANCGC
GGCGGGTGTGGTGGTTACTCGCAGCGTGACCGCTAC
