>Addgene plasmid #32225 | LHP1481 - TOPO-ProteinA | addgene partial sequence | sequence record 38943 | M13-F20 5'-TGTAAAACGACGGCCAGT-3'
CTTGGGCGATTGGGCCTCTGATGCATGCTCGAGCGGCCGCCAGTGTGATGGATATCTGCAGAATTCGCCC
TTCCCAATGCGGCCGCAAAACCGCGGCTCTTGCGCAACACGATGAAGCCGTGGACAACAAATTCAACAAA
GAACAACAAAACGCGTTCTATGAGATCTTACATTTACCTAACTTAAACGAAGAACAACGAAACGCCTTCA
TCCAAAGTTTAAAAGATGACCCAAGCCAAAGCGCTAACCTTTTAGCAGAAGCTAAAAAGCTAAATGATGC
TCAGGCGCCGAAAGTAGACAACAAATTCAACAAAGAACAACAAAACGCGTTCTATGAGATCTTACATTTA
CCTAACTTAAACGAAGAACAACGAAACGCCTTCATCCAAAGTTTAAAAGATGACCCAAGCCAAAGCGCTN
ACCTTTTAGCAGAAGCTAAAAAGCTAAATGGTGCTCAGGCGCCGAAAGTAGACGCGAATTCCGCGGGGAA
GTCAACCGGCG
